>Addgene plasmid #153828 | pGBW-m4252930 | addgene full sequence | sequence record 307342 | Ginkgo NGS Result
CACCATGTTTCATCTCGTTGACTTTCAGGTTACTATAGCAGAGATATTACTAATTATTATGAGGACTTTT
AAAGTTTCCATTTGGAATCTTGATTACATCATAAACCTCATAATTAAAAATTTATCTAAGTCACTAACTG
AGAATAAATATTCTCAATTAGATGAAGAGCAACCAATGGAGATTGATGAAAACCTTTACTTTCAGTCGAT
GGATTATAAGGACCACGATGGAGACTACAAAGATCATGACATTGATTACAAGGACGACGATGACAAATAA
GGATCCGCAGGCCTCTGCTAGCTTGACTGACTGAGATACAGCGTACCTTCAGCTCACAGACATGATAAGA
TACATTGATGAGTTTGGACAAACCACAACTAGAATGCAGTGAAAAAAATGCTTTATTTGTGAAATTTGTG
ATGCTATTGCTTTATTTGTAACCATTATAAGCTGCAATAAACAAGTTAACAACAACAATTGCATTCATTT
TATGTTTCAGGTTCAGGGGGAGGTGTGGGAGGTTTTTTAAAGCAAGTAAAACCTCTACAAATGTGGTATT
GGCCCATCTCTATCGGTATCGTAGCATAACCCCTTGGGGCCTCTAAACGGGTCTTGAGGGGTTTTTTGTG
CCCCTCGGGCCGGATTGCTATCTACCGGCATTGGCGCAGAAAAAAATGCCTGATGCGACGCTGCGCGTCT
TATACTCCCACATATGCCAGATTCAGCAACGGATACGGCTTCCCCAACTTGCCCACTTCCATACGTGTCC
TCCTTACCAGAAATTTATCCTTAAGGTCGTCAGCTATCCTGCAGGCGATCTCTCGATTTCGATCAAGACA
TTCCTTTAATGGTCTTTTCTGGACACCACTAGGGGTCAGAAGTAGTTCATCAAACTTTCTTCCCTCCCTA
ATCTCATTGGTTACCTTGGGCTATCGAAACTTAATTAACCAGTCAAGTCAGCTACTTGGCGAGATCGACT
TGTCTGGGTTTCGACTACGCTCAGAATTGCGTCAGTCAAGTTCGATCTGGTCCTTGCTATTGCACCCGTT
CTCCGATTACGAGTTTCATTTAAATCATGTGAGCAAAAGGCCAGCAAAAGGCCAGGAACCGTAAAAAGGC
CGCGTTGCTGGCGTTTTTCCATAGGCTCCGCCCCCCTGACGAGCATCACAAAAATCGACGCTCAAGTCAG
AGGTGGCGAAACCCGACAGGACTATAAAGATACCAGGCGTTTCCCCCTGGAAGCTCCCTCGTGCGCTCTC
CTGTTCCGACCCTGCCGCTTACCGGATACCTGTCCGCCTTTCTCCCTTCGGGAAGCGTGGCGCTTTCTCA
TAGCTCACGCTGTAGGTATCTCAGTTCGGTGTAGGTCGTTCGCTCCAAGCTGGGCTGTGTGCACGAACCC
CCCGTTCAGCCCGACCGCTGCGCCTTATCCGGTAACTATCGTCTTGAGTCCAACCCGGTAAGACACGACT
TATCGCCACTGGCAGCAGCCACTGGTAACAGGATTAGCAGAGCGAGGTATGTAGGCGGTGCTACAGAGTT
CTTGAAGTGGTGGCCTAACTACGGCTACACTAGAAGAACAGTATTTGGTATCTGCGCTCTGCTGAAGCCA
GTTACCTTCGGAAAAAGAGTTGGTAGCTCTTGATCCGGCAAACAAACCACCGCTGGTAGCGGTGGTTTTT
TTGTTTGCAAGCAGCAGATTACGCGCAGAAAAAAAGGATCTCAAGAAGATCCTTTGATCTTTTCTACGGG
GTCTGACGCTCAGTGGAACGAAAACTCACGTTAAGGGATTTTGGTCATGAGATTATCAAAAAGGATCTTC
ACCTAGATCCTTTTAAATTAAAAATGAAGTTTTAAATCAATCTAAAGTATATATGAGTAAACTTGGTCTG
ACAGTTACCAATGCTTAATCAGTGAGGCACCTATCTCAGCGATCTGTCTATTTCGTTCATCCATAGTTGC
ATTTAAATTTCCGAACTCTCCAAGGCCCTCGTCGGAAAATCTTCAAACCTTTCGTCCGATCCATCTTGCA
GGCTACCTCTCGAACGAACTATCGCAAGTCTCTTGGCCGGCCTTGCGCCTTGGCTATTGCTTGGCAGCGC
CTATCGCCAGGTATTACTCCAATCCCGAATATCCGAGATCGGGATCACCCGAGAGAAGTTCAACCTACAT
CCTCAATCCCGATCTATCCGAGATCCGAGGAATATCGAAATCGGGGCGCGCCTGGCCTCCGCGCCGGGTT
TTGGCGCCTCCCGCGGGCGCCCCCCTCGTCACGGCGAGCGCTGCCACGTCAGACGAAGGGCGCAGGAGCG
TCCTGATCCTTCCGCCCGGACGCTCAGGACAGCGGCCCGCTGCTCATAAGACTCGGCCTTAGAACCCCAG
TATCAGCAGAAGGACATTTTAGGACGGGACTTGGGTGACTCTAGGGCACTGGTTTTCTTTCCAGAGAGCG
GAACAGGCGAGGAAAAGTAGTCCCTTCTCGGCGATTCTGCGGAGGGATCTCCGTGGGGCGGTGAACGCCG
ATGATTATATAAGGACGCGCCGGGTGTGGCACAGCTAGTTCCGTCGCAGCCGGGATTTGGGTCGCGGTTC
TTGTTTGTGGATCGCTGTGATCGTCACTTGGTGAGTAGCGGGCTGCTGGGCTGGCCGGGGCTTTCGTGGC
CGCCGGGCCGCTCGGTGGGACGGAAGCGTGTGGAGAGACCGCCAAGGGCTGTAGTCTGGGTCCGCGAGCA
AGGTTGCCCTGAACTGGGGGTTGGGGGGAGCGCAGCAAAATGGCGGCTGTTCCCGAGTCTTGAATGGAAG
ACGCTTGTGAGGCGGGCTGTGAGGTCGTTGAAACAAGGTGGGGGGCATGGTGGGCGGCAAGAACCCAAGG
TCTTGAGCCCTTCGCTAATGCGGGAAAGCTCTTATTCGGGTGAGATGGGCTGGGCACCATCTGGGGACCC
TGACGTGAAGTTTGTCACTGACTGGAGAACTCGGTTTGTCGTCTGTTGCGGGGGCGGCAGTTATGGCGGT
GCCGTTGGGCAGTGCACCCGTACCTTTGGGAGCGCGCGCCCTCGTCGTGTCGTGACGTCACCCGTTCTGT
TGGCTTATAATGCAGGGTGGGGCCACCAGCCGGTAGGTGTGCGGTAGGCTTTTCTCCGTCGCAGGACGCA
GGGTTCGGGCCTAGGGTAGGCTCTCCTGAATCGACAGGCGCCGGACCTCTGGTGAGGGGAGGGATAAGTG
AGGCGTCAGTTTCTTTGGTCGGTTTTATGTACCTATCTTCTTAAGTAGCTGAAGCTCCGGTTTTGAACTA
TGCGCTCGGGGTTGGCGAGTGTGTTTTGTGAAGTTTTTTAGGCACCTTTTGAAATGTAATCATTTGGGTC
AATATGTAATTTTCAGTGTTAGACTTGTAAATTGTCCGCTAAATTCTGGCCGTTTTTGGCTTTTTTGTTA
GACAACATGGGTAAAAAGCCTGAACTCACCGCGACGTCTGTCGAGAAGTTTCTGATCGAAAAGTTCGACA
GCGTCTCCGACCTGATGCAGCTCTCGGAGGGCGAAGAATCTCGTGCTTTCAGCTTCGATGTAGGAGGGCG
TGGATATGTCCTGCGGGTAAATAGCTGCGCCGATGGTTTCTACAAAGATCGTTATGTTTATCGGCACTTT
GCATCCGCCGCGCTCCCGATTCCGGAAGTGCTTGACATTGGGGAGTTCAGCGAGAGCCTGACCTATTGCA
TCTCCCGCCGTGCACAGGGTGTCACGTTGCAAGACCTGCCTGAAACCGAACTGCCCGCTGTTCTGCAGCC
GGTCGCGGAGGCAATGGATGCCATCGCTGCCGCCGATCTTAGCCAGACGAGCGGGTTCGGCCCATTCGGA
CCGCAAGGAATCGGTCAATACACTACATGGCGTGATTTCATATGCGCGATTGCTGATCCCCATGTGTATC
ACTGGCAAACTGTGATGGACGACACCGTCAGTGCGTCCGTCGCGCAGGCTCTCGATGAGCTGATGCTTTG
GGCCGAGGACTGCCCCGAAGTCCGGCACCTCGTGCACGCGGATTTCGGCTCCAACAATGTCCTGACGGAC
AATGGCCGCATAACAGCGGTCATTGACTGGAGCGAGGCGATGTTCGGGGATTCCCAATACGAGGTCGCCA
ACATCTTCTTCTGGAGGCCGTGGTTGGCTTGTATGGAGCAGCAGACGCGCTACTTCGAGCGGAGGCATCC
GGAGCTTGCAGGATCGCCCCGGCTCCGGGCGTATATGCTCCGCATTGGTCTTGACCAACTCTATCAGAGC
TTGGTTGACGGCAATTTCGATGATGCAGCTTGGGCGCAGGGTCGATGCGACGCAATCGTCCGATCCGGAG
CCGGGACTGTCGGGCGTACACAAATCGCCCGCAGAAGCGCCGCCGTCTGGACCGATGGCTGTGTAGAAGT
ACTCGCCGATAGTGGAAACCGACGCCCCAGCACTCGTCCGAGGGCAAAGGAATAAGCTAGTATGTAAGCC
TAGTCTTAGATAATAAAATCGCTATCCATCGAAGATGGATGTGTGTTGGTTTTTTGTGTGTGTAACGCTA
GGCGCGCCTGGTGTACCGAGAACGATCCTCTCAGTGCGAGTCTCGACGATCCATATCGTTGCTTGGCAGT
CAGCCAGTCGGAATCCAGCTTGGGACCCAGGAAGTCCAATCGTCAGATATTGTACTCAAGCCTGGTCACG
GCAGCGTACCGATCTGTTTAAACCTAGATATTGATAGTCTGATCGGTCAACGTATAATCGAGTCCTAGCT
TTTGCAAACATCTATCAAGAGACAGGATCAGCAGGAGGCTTTCGCATGAGTATTCAACATTTCCGTGTCG
CCCTTATTCCCTTTTTTGCGGCATTTTGCCTTCCTGTTTTTGCTCACCCAGAAACGCTGGTGAAAGTAAA
AGATGCTGAAGATCAGTTGGGTGCGCGAGTGGGTTACATCGAACTGGATCTCAACAGCGGTAAGATCCTT
GAGAGTTTTCGCCCCGAAGAACGCTTTCCAATGATGAGCACTTTTAAAGTTCTGCTATGTGGCGCGGTAT
TATCCCGTATTGACGCCGGGCAAGAGCAACTCGGTCGCCGCATACACTATTCTCAGAATGACTTGGTTGA
GTATTCACCAGTCACAGAAAAGCATCTTACGGATGGCATGACAGTAAGAGAATTATGCAGTGCTGCCATA
ACCATGAGTGATAACACTGCGGCCAACTTACTTCTGACAACGATTGGAGGACCGAAGGAGCTAACCGCTT
TTTTGCACAACATGGGGGATCATGTAACTCGCCTTGATCGTTGGGAACCGGAGCTGAATGAAGCCATACC
AAACGACGAGCGTGACACCACGATGCCTGTAGCAATGGCAACAACCTTGCGTAAACTATTAACTGGCGAA
CTACTTACTCTAGCTTCCCGGCAACAGTTGATAGACTGGATGGAGGCGGATAAAGTTGCAGGACCACTTC
TGCGCTCGGCCCTTCCGGCTGGCTGGTTTATTGCTGATAAATCTGGAGCCGGTGAGCGTGGGTCTCGCGG
TATCATTGCAGCACTGGGGCCAGATGGTAAGCCCTCCCGTATCGTAGTTATCTACACGACGGGGAGTCAG
GCAACTATGGATGAACGAAATAGACAGATCGCTGAGATAGGTGCCTCACTGATTAAGCATTGGTAACCGA
TTCTAGGTGCATTGGCGCAGAAAAAAATGCCTGATGCGACGCTGCGCGTCTTATACTCCCACATATGCCA
GATTCAGCAACGGATACGGCTTCCCCAACTTGCCCACTTCCATACGTGTCCTCCTTACCAGAAATTTATC
CTTAAGATCCCGAATCGTTTAAACTCGACTCTGGCTCTATCGAATCTCCGTCGTTTCGAGCTTACGCGAA
CAGCCGTGGCGCTCATTTGCTCGTCGGGCATCGAATCTCGTCAGCTATCGTCAGCTTACCTTTTTGGCAG
CGATCGCGGCTCCCGACATCTTGGACCATTAGCTCCACAGGTATCTTCTTCCCTCTAGTGGTCATAACAG
CAGCTTCAGCTACCTCTCAATTCAAAAAACCCCTCAAGACCCGTTTAGAGGCCCCAAGGGGTTATGCTAT
CAATCGTTGCGTTACACACACAAAAAACCAACACACATCCATCTTCGATGGATAGCGATTTTATTATCTA
ACTGCTGATCGAGTGTAGCCAGATCTAGTAATCAATTACGGGGTCATTAGTTCATAGCCCATATATGGAG
TTCCGCGTTACATAACTTACGGTAAATGGCCCGCCTGGCTGACCGCCCAACGACCCCCGCCCATTGACGT
CAATAATGACGTATGTTCCCATAGTAACGCCAATAGGGACTTTCCATTGACGTCAATGGGTGGAGTATTT
ACGGTAAACTGCCCACTTGGCAGTACATCAAGTGTATCATATGCCAAGTACGCCCCCTATTGACGTCAAT
GACGGTAAATGGCCCGCCTGGCATTATGCCCAGTACATGACCTTATGGGACTTTCCTACTTGGCAGTACA
TCTACGTATTAGTCATCGCTATTACCATGCTGATGCGGTTTTGGCAGTACATCAATGGGCGTGGATAGCG
GTTTGACTCACGGGGATTTCCAAGTCTCCACCCCATTGACGTCAATGGGAGTTTGTTTTGGCACCAAAAT
CAACGGGACTTTCCAAAATGTCGTAACAACTCCGCCCCATTGACGCAAATGGGCGGTAGGCGTGTACGGT
GGGAGGTCTATATAAGCAGAGCTGGTTTAGTGAACCGTCAGATCAGATCTTTGTCGATCCTACCATCCAC
TCGACACACCCGCCAGCGGCCGC
Features (pLannotate 1.2.2; 20 found; start..end, strand, type, name):
      5..187     +  CDS            NS6_SARS2: Experimental evidence at protein level: Swiss-Prot protein existence level 1. Disrupts cell nuclear import complex formation by tethering karyopherin alpha 2 and karyopherin beta 1 to the membrane. Retention of import factors at the ER/Golgi membrane leads to a loss of transport into the nucleus. Thereby prevents STAT1 nuclear translocation in response to interferon signaling, thus blocking the expression of interferon stimulated genes (ISGs) that display multiple antiviral activities (PubMed:33097660). Suppresses IFN-beta production possibly by blocking IRF3 nuclear translocation (PubMed:3297
    254..276     +  CDS            FLAG (fragment): FLAG® epitope tag, followed by an enterokinase cleavage site
    346..467     -  polyA_signal   SV40 poly(A) signal: SV40 polyadenylation signal
    490..559     -  CDS            large T antigen (fragment): large T antigen from SV40 (simian virus 40)
    582..628     +  terminator     T7 terminator: transcription terminator for bacteriophage T7 RNA polymerase
    658..794     +  terminator     rrnG terminator: transcription terminator from the E. coli ribosomal RNA rrnG operon (Albrechtsen et al., 1991)
    839..910     +  misc_feature   3' β-globin insulator: insulator downstream of the human β-globin locus (Farrell et al., 2002)
   1136..1724    -  rep_origin     ori: high-copy-number ColE1/pMB1/pBR322/pUC origin of replication
   1896..1960    -  CDS            bla(M) (fragment): β-lactamase lacking the signal sequence; bla(M); allows cytosolic expression of β-lactamase
   2224..3433    +  promoter       UbC promoter: human ubiquitin C promoter
   3443..4464    +  CDS            HygR (fragment): hygromycin B phosphotransferase confers resistance to hygromycin
   4492..4540    +  polyA_signal   poly(A) signal: synthetic polyadenylation signal
   4806..5666    +  CDS            AmpR: β-lactamase; bla; confers resistance to ampicillin, carbenicillin, and related antibiotics
   5679..5815    +  terminator     rrnG terminator: transcription terminator from the E. coli ribosomal RNA rrnG operon (Albrechtsen et al., 1991)
   5967..6038    +  misc_feature   5' β-globin insulator: insulator upstream of the human β-globin locus (Farrell et al., 2002)
   6043..6089    -  terminator     T7 terminator: transcription terminator for bacteriophage T7 RNA polymerase
   6107..6155    -  polyA_signal   poly(A) signal: synthetic polyadenylation signal
   6236..6539    +  enhancer       CMV enhancer: human cytomegalovirus immediate early enhancer
   6612..6629    -  promoter       CMV promoter (fragment): human cytomegalovirus (CMV) immediate early promoter
   6692..6743    +  promoter       CMVd2 promoter: truncated human cytomegalovirus (CMV) immediate early promoter that yields moderately reduced expression relative to the full-length promoter
