[The description below was written by a language model from this plasmid's Addgene catalogue record and pLannotate feature annotations shown in this document.]
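Description:
pGBW-m4252930 is a mammalian expression plasmid that carries the wild-type SARS-CoV-2 ORF6 coding sequence in a pTwist_CMV_Hygro_6 backbone from which an AarI site has been removed. It is maintained in E. coli as a high-copy plasmid through a ColE1/pUC-type origin and selected with ampicillin via an intact β-lactamase gene. A second, short bla fragment annotated near the origin appears to be a backbone remnant. For selection in mammalian cells, a human ubiquitin C promoter drives a hygromycin B phosphotransferase gene that ends in a synthetic poly(A) signal.

The small ORF6 insert sits downstream of the CMV immediate-early enhancer and promoter, which the annotation software resolves as an enhancer plus partial and truncated CMV promoter matches. According to the catalogue, the open reading frame is fused at its C terminus to a backbone-encoded TEV-cleavable 3xFLAG tag. The feature table shows only a FLAG fragment shortly after the ORF and does not annotate the TEV site. An SV40 polyadenylation signal is annotated downstream of the tag, on the opposite strand. The expression cassette is flanked by 5' and 3' β-globin insulator elements, and T7 and rrnG terminators and an upstream synthetic poly(A) signal surround it, an arrangement that likely limits read-through transcription between modules.

ORF6 is annotated as an interferon antagonist that holds karyopherin import factors at ER/Golgi membranes, which blocks STAT1 nuclear translocation and the induction of interferon-stimulated genes. The construct suits transient or hygromycin-selected expression of tagged ORF6, where the FLAG epitope allows detection or affinity purification and TEV cleavage allows tag removal, although the record gives no specific application beyond mammalian expression.
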