Addgene plasmid #153828: pGBW-m4252930
Purpose: Mammalian expression plasmid for SARS-CoV-2 ORF6 protein
Depositing lab: Ginkgo Bioworks & Benjie Chen. Depositing organization: Ginkgo Bioworks.
Backbone
  Vector backbone: pTwist_CMV_Hygro_6 with AarI site removed
  Backbone size w/o insert (bp): 6525
  Vector type: Mammalian Expression
  Selectable markers: Hygromycin
Growth in bacteria
  Bacterial resistance: Ampicillin, 100 μg/mL
  Growth temperature: 37°C
  Growth strain: DH5alpha
  Copy number: High Copy
Gene/Insert
  Gene/Insert name: SARS-CoV-2 ORF6 protein
  Species: Severe acute respiratory syndrome coronavirus 2
  Insert size (bp): 179
  Mutation: wt
  Entrez Gene: ORF6 (a.k.a. GU280_gp06)
  Promoter: CMV
  Tag / fusion protein: Cleavable TEV;3xFlag (C terminal on backbone)
  Cloning method: Unknown
Resource information
  A portion of this plasmid was derived from a plasmid made by: GinkgoBioworks
Depositor comments: NCBI reference sequence: 43740572
How to cite: pGBW-m4252930 was a gift from Ginkgo Bioworks & Benjie Chen (Addgene plasmid # 153828 ; http://n2t.net/addgene:153828 ; RRID:Addgene_153828)
